Addgene plasmid #64333: gRNA-his-HYB
Purpose: his3 deletion gRNA cassette carried by pRS42H
Depositing lab: Yong-Su Jin. Depositing organization: University of Illinois at Urbana-Champaign. Publication: Construction of a quadruple auxotrophic mutant of an industrial polyploid saccharomyces cerevisiae strain by using RNA-guided Cas9 nuclease. Zhang GC, Kong II, Kim H, Liu JJ, Cate JH, Jin YS. Appl Environ Microbiol. 2014 Dec;80(24):7694-701. doi: 10.1128/AEM.02310-14. Epub 2014 Oct 3. PubMed 25281382.
Backbone
  Vector backbone: pRS42H
  Backbone size w/o insert (bp): 6217
  Total vector size (bp): 6509
  Vector type: Yeast Expression
  Selectable markers: Hygromycin
Growth in bacteria
  Bacterial resistance: Ampicillin, 100 μg/mL
  Growth temperature: 37°C
  Growth strain: DH5alpha
  Growth instructions: Top10 also works
  Copy number: High Copy
Gene/Insert
  Gene/Insert name: gBlock product of his3 deletion gRNA cassette
  gRNA/shRNA sequence: attgcgatctctttaaaggg
  Species: Synthetic
  Cloning method: Restriction Enzyme; 5′ cloning site SacI (not destroyed); 3′ cloning site KpnI (not destroyed)
  Sequencing primers: 5′ M13F; 3′ M13R
Terms and licenses: Academic/Nonprofit Terms; Industry Terms: Not Available to Industry
Depositor comments: Addgene's quality control sequencing finds one mismatch with the depositor's provided sequence, but plasmid function is not impacted.
How to cite: gRNA-his-HYB was a gift from Yong-Su Jin (Addgene plasmid # 64333 ; http://n2t.net/addgene:64333 ; RRID:Addgene_64333)
