[The description below was written by a language model from this plasmid's Addgene catalogue record.]
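Description:
gRNA-his-HYB is a yeast guide RNA expression plasmid built on the pRS42H backbone, a yeast shuttle vector whose selectable marker in yeast is hygromycin resistance. Because selection relies on a dominant drug marker and not on complementation of an auxotrophy, it can be used in prototrophic strains. In E. coli it is maintained as a high-copy plasmid under ampicillin selection. The whole construct is about 6.5 kb, of which the backbone contributes about 6.2 kb. The record lists no replication origins. pRS42-series vectors are generally 2μ-based episomal plasmids, but this is not stated explicitly.

The insert is a short synthetic fragment of roughly 300 bp, made as a gBlock and cloned between SacI and KpnI, with both sites retained. It encodes a gRNA cassette with a 20-nucleotide spacer directed against the Saccharomyces cerevisiae HIS3 gene. The promoter and terminator that drive guide transcription are not given in the record, and no Cas9 gene is listed on this plasmid, so the nuclease presumably has to be supplied from a separate construct. M13 forward and reverse primer sites flank the insert for sequence verification.

The stated purpose is his3 deletion. The associated work used RNA-guided Cas9 to create a quadruple auxotrophic mutant of an industrial polyploid S. cerevisiae strain, where all copies of a target gene must be disrupted and conventional auxotrophic markers are unavailable. Repository quality-control sequencing found a single mismatch relative to the depositor's sequence, which is reported not to affect plasmid function.
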