>Addgene plasmid #64333 | gRNA-his-HYB | depositor partial sequence | sequence record 108002 | gBlock product of his3 deletion gRNA cassette
TCTTTGAAAAGATAATGTATGATTATGCTTTCACTCATATTTATACAGAAACTTGATGTTTTCTTTCGAG
TATATACAAGGTGATTACATGTACGTTTGAAGTACAACTCTAGATTTTGTAGTGCCCTCTTGGGCTAGCG
GTAAAGGTGCGCATTTTTTCACACCCTACAATGTTCTGTTCAAAAGATTTTGGTCAAACGCTGTAGAAGT
GAAAGTTGGTGCGCATGTTTCGGCGTTCGAAACTTCTCCGCAGTGAAAGATAAATGATCATTGCGATCTC
TTTAAAGGGGTTTTAGAGCTAGAAATAGCAAGTTAAAATAAGGCTAGTCCGTTATCAACTTGAAAAAGTG
GCACCGAGTCGGTGGTGCTTTTTTTGTTTTTTATGTCT
