>Addgene plasmid #64333 | gRNA-his-HYB | addgene partial sequence | sequence record 110955 | pUC-4 5'-CAGTGAGCGAGGAAGCGGAAGAGCGCCCAA-3'
GCAAACCGCCTCTCCCCGCGCGTTGGCCGATTCATTAATGCAGCTGGCACGACAGGTTTCCCGACTGGAA
AGCGGGCAGTGAGCGCAACGCAATTAATGTGAGTTAGCTCACTCATTAGGCACCCCAGGCTTTACACTTT
ATGCTTCCGGCTCGTATGTTGTGTGGAATTGTGAGCGGATAACAATTTCACACAGGAAACAGCTATGACC
ATGATTACGCCAAGCGCGCAATTAACCCTCACTAAAGGGAACAAAAGCTGGAGCTCTCTTTGAAAAGATA
ATGTATGATTATGCTTTCACTCATATTTATACAGAAACTTGATGTTTTCTTTCGAGTATATACAAGGTGA
TTACATGTACGTTTGAAGTACAACTCTAGATTTTGTAGTGCCCTCTTGGGCTAGCGGTAAAGGTGCGCAT
TTTTTCACACCCTACAATGTTCTGTTCAAAAGATTTTGGTCAAACGCTGTAGAAGTGAAAGTTGGTGCGC
ATGTTTCGGCGTTCGAAACTTCTCCGCAGTGAAAGATAAATGATCATTGCGATCTCTTTAAAGGGGTTTT
AGAGCTAGAAATAGCAAGTTAAAATAAGGCTAGTCCGTTATCAACTTGAAAAAGTGGCACCGAGTCGGTG
GTGCTTTTTTGTTTTTTATGTCTGGTACCCAATTCGCCCTATAGTGAGTCGTATTACGCGCGCTCACTGG
CCGTCGTTTTACAACGTCGTGACTGGGAAAACCCTGGCGTTACCCAACTTAATCGCCTTGCAGCACATCC
CCCTTTCGCCAGCTGGCGTAATAGCGAAGAGGCCCGCACCGATCGCCCTTCCCAACAGTTGCGCAGCCTG
AATGGCGAATGG
[112 nt withheld, positions 853-964]
