>Addgene plasmid #64333 | gRNA-his-HYB | addgene partial sequence | sequence record 110957 | pRSII-F1 5'-CGGCATCAGAGCAGATTGTAC-3'
GGCCCAGAATACCCTCCTTGACAGTCTTGACGTGCGCAGCTCAGGGGCATGATGTGACTGTCGCCCGTAC
ATTTAGCCCATACATCCCCATGTATAATCATTTGCATCCATACATTTTGATGGCCGCACGGCGCGAAGCA
AAAATTACGGCTCCTCGCTGCGGACCTGCGAGCAGGGAAACGCTCCCCTCACAGACGCGTTGAATTGTCC
CCACGCCGCGCCCCTGTAGAGAAATATAAAAGGTTAGGATTTGCCACTGAGGTTCTTCTTTCATATACTT
CCTTTTAAAATCTTGCTAGGATACAGTTCTCACATCACATCCGAACATAAACAACCATGGGTAAAAAGCC
TGAACTCACCGCGACGTCTGTCGAGAAGTTTCTGATCGAAAAGTTCGACAGCGTCTCCGACCTGATGCAG
CTCTCGGAGGGCGAAGAATCTCGTGCTTTCAGCTTCGATGTAGGAGGGCGTGGATATGTCCTGCGGGTAA
ATAGCTGCGCCGATGGTTTCTACAAAGATCGTTATGTTTATCGGCACTTTGCATCGGCCGCGCTCCCGAT
TCCGGAAGTGCTTGACATTGGGGAATTCAGCGAGAGCCTGACCTATTGCATCTCCCGCCGTGCACAGGGT
GTCACGTTGCAAGACCTGCCTGAAACCGAACTGCCCGCTGTTCTGCAGCCGGTCGCGGAGGCCATGGATG
CGATCGCTGCGGCCGATCTTAGCCAGACGAGCGGGTTCGGCCCATTCGGACCGCAAGGAATCGGTCAATA
CACTACATGGCGTGATTTCATATGCGCGATTGCTGATCCCCATGTGTATCACTGGCAAACTGTGATGGAC
GACACCGTCAGTGCGTCCGTCGCGCAGGCTCTCGATGAA
